Addgene plasmid #24344: pAC-GAL4
Depositing lab: Liqun Luo. Depositing organization: Stanford University. Publication: The Q system: a repressible binary system for transgene expression, lineage tracing, and mosaic analysis. Potter CJ, Tasic B, Russler EV, Liang L, Luo L. Cell. 2010 Apr 30. 141(3):536-48. 10.1016/j.cell.2010.02.025 PubMed 20434990.
Backbone
  Vector backbone: pPac5c-PL
  Backbone size w/o insert (bp): 6400
  Vector type: Insect Expression
Growth in bacteria
  Bacterial resistance: Ampicillin, 100 μg/mL
  Growth temperature: 37°C
  Growth strain: DH5alpha
  Copy number: High Copy
Gene/Insert
  Gene/Insert name: GAL4
  Insert size (bp): 2600
  Cloning method: Restriction Enzyme; 5′ cloning site BamHI (not destroyed); 3′ cloning site NotI (not destroyed)
  Sequencing primers: 5′ AC5
Terms and licenses: Academic/Nonprofit Terms; Industry Terms: Not Available to Industry
Depositor comments: GAL4 cDNA was PCR amplified using primers PR509 (CCCCGGATCCCAACatgaagctactgtcttctatcgaaca) and PR510 (CGGTTAACGCGGCCGCttactctttttttgggtttggtg), and a lab vector, pCA-GAL4 as the template. The PCR product was cloned using BamHI and NotI into pPAC5C-PL.
How to cite: pAC-GAL4 was a gift from Liqun Luo (Addgene plasmid # 24344 ; http://n2t.net/addgene:24344 ; RRID:Addgene_24344)
