[The description below was written by a language model from this plasmid's Addgene catalogue record, the feature table of its GenBank file and pLannotate feature annotations shown in this document.]
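Description:
pAC-GAL4 is an insect cell expression plasmid of about 9.1 kb, built on the pPac5c-PL backbone, that constitutively expresses the yeast transcriptional activator GAL4. It is propagated in E. coli as a high-copy plasmid through a ColE1/pUC-type origin and selected with ampicillin via the bla (AmpR) gene and its own promoter. The backbone also carries pUC-derived remnants with no role in the insect expression function: the lac promoter, lac operator and CAP binding site, a lacZα fragment, part of a pUC multiple cloning site, and small fragments of lacI, rop and bom. No selectable marker for insect cells is annotated.

The payload is the full-length Saccharomyces cerevisiae GAL4 coding sequence (about 2.6 kb), PCR-amplified from another lab GAL4 vector and inserted between BamHI and NotI sites, both of which are retained. In the sequence-derived annotation, it sits directly downstream of a long Drosophila melanogaster actin 5C (Ac5) promoter, a strong, broadly active promoter commonly used in Drosophila cultured cells. A short actin-like coding match lies just after the GAL4 stop codon and probably reflects actin 5C gene sequence flanking the cloning site. No polyadenylation signal is explicitly annotated. The two feature tables describe the same plasmid with different numbering origins, and only the generated one labels the Ac5 promoter.

The plasmid comes from work describing the Q system, a repressible binary expression system for Drosophila. It supplies GAL4 in transfected insect cells to activate UAS-driven reporters or effectors, presumably as a reference for comparison with the Q-system components, although the record does not state its exact experimental role.
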