LOCUS       Exported 9094 bp ds-DNA circular SYN 12-MAY-2021
DEFINITION  synthetic circular DNA
ACCESSION   .
VERSION     .
KEYWORDS    pAC-GAL4
SOURCE      synthetic DNA construct
  ORGANISM  synthetic DNA construct
REFERENCE   1 (bases 1 to 9094)
  AUTHORS   Potter CJ, Tasic B, Russler EV, Liang L, Luo L.
  TITLE     The Q System: A Repressible Binary System for Transgene Expression,
            Lineage Tracing, and Mosaic Analysis
  JOURNAL   Volume 141, Issue 3, 536-548, 30 April 2010
  PUBMED    20434990
REFERENCE   2 (bases 1 to 9094)
  AUTHORS   .
  TITLE     Direct Submission
  JOURNAL   Exported May 12, 2021 from SnapGene Server 1.1.58
            http://www.snapgene.com
FEATURES             Location/Qualifiers
     source          1..9094
                     /organism="synthetic DNA construct"
                     /mol_type="other DNA"
     primer_bind     complement(10..28)
                     /label=pBRforEco
                     /note="pBR322 vectors, upsteam of EcoRI site, forward
                     primer"
     promoter        96..200
                     /gene="bla"
                     /label=AmpR promoter
     CDS             201..1061
                     /codon_start=1
                     /gene="bla"
                     /product="beta-lactamase"
                     /label=AmpR
                     /note="confers resistance to ampicillin, carbenicillin, and
                     related antibiotics"
                     /translation="MSIQHFRVALIPFFAAFCLPVFAHPETLVKVKDAEDQLGARVGYI
                     ELDLNSGKILESFRPEERFPMMSTFKVLLCGAVLSRIDAGQEQLGRRIHYSQNDLVEYS
                     PVTEKHLTDGMTVRELCSAAITMSDNTAANLLLTTIGGPKELTAFLHNMGDHVTRLDRW
                     EPELNEAIPNDERDTTMPVAMATTLRKLLTGELLTLASRQQLIDWMEADKVAGPLLRSA
                     LPAGWFIADKSGAGERGSRGIIAALGPDGKPSRIVVIYTTGSQATMDERNRQIAEIGAS
                     LIKHW"
     primer_bind     complement(419..438)
                     /label=Amp-R
                     /note="Ampicillin resistance gene, reverse primer"
     rep_origin      1232..1820
                     /direction=RIGHT
                     /label=ori
                     /note="high-copy-number ColE1/pMB1/pBR322/pUC origin of
                     replication"
     primer_bind     1721..1740
                     /label=pBR322ori-F
                     /note="pBR322 origin, forward primer"
     primer_bind     1974..1991
                     /label=L4440
                     /note="L4440 vector, forward primer"
     protein_bind    2108..2129
                     /label=CAP binding site
                     /bound_moiety="E. coli catabolite activator protein"
                     /note="CAP binding activates transcription in the presence
                     of cAMP."
     promoter        2144..2174
                     /label=lac promoter
                     /note="promoter for the E. coli lac operon"
     protein_bind    2182..2198
                     /label=lac operator
                     /bound_moiety="lac repressor encoded by lacI"
                     /note="The lac repressor binds to the lac operator to
                     inhibit transcription in E. coli. This inhibition can be
                     relieved by adding lactose or
                     isopropyl-beta-D-thiogalactopyranoside (IPTG)."
     primer_bind     2187..2209
                     /label=M13/pUC Reverse
                     /note="In lacZ gene"
     primer_bind     2206..2222
                     /label=M13 rev
                     /note="common sequencing primer, one of multiple similar
                     variants"
     primer_bind     2206..2222
                     /label=M13 Reverse
                     /note="In lacZ gene. Also called M13-rev"
     CDS             4804..7449
                     /codon_start=1
                     /gene="Saccharomyces cerevisiae GAL4"
                     /product="GAL4 transcriptional activator"
                     /label=GAL4
                     /translation="MKLLSSIEQACDICRLKKLKCSKEKPKCAKCLKNNWECRYSPKTK
                     RSPLTRAHLTEVESRLERLEQLFLLIFPREDLDMILKMDSLQDIKALLTGLFVQDNVNK
                     DAVTDRLASVETDMPLTLRQHRISATSSSEESSNKGQRQLTVSIDSAAHHDNSTIPLDF
                     MPRDALHGFDWSEEDDMSDGLPFLKTDPNNNGFFGDGSLLCILRSIGFKPENYTNSNVN
                     RLPTMITDRYTLASRSTTSRLLQSYLNNFHPYCPIVHSPTLMMLYNNQIEIASKDQWQI
                     LFNCILAIGAWCIEGESTDIDVFYYQNAKSHLTSKVFESGSIILVTALHLLSRYTQWRQ
                     KTNTSYNFHSFSIRMAISLGLNRDLPSSFSDSSILEQRRRIWWSVYSWEIQLSLLYGRS
                     IQLSQNTISFPSSVDDVQRTTTGPTIYHGIIETARLLQVFTKIYELDKTVTAEKSPICA
                     KKCLMICNEIEEVSRQAPKFLQMDISTTALTNLLKEHPWLSFTRFELKWKQLSLIIYVL
                     RDFFTNFTQKKSQLEQDQNDHQSYEVKRCSIMLSDAAQRTVMSVSSYMDNHNVTPYFAW
                     NCSYYLFNAVLVPIKTLLSNSKSNAENNETAQLLQQINTVLMLLKKLATFKIQTCEKYI
                     QVLEEVCAPFLLSQCAIPLPHISYNNSNGSAIKNIVGSATIAQYPTLPEENVNNISVKY
                     VSPGSVGPSPVPLKSGASFSDLVKLLSNRPPSRNSPVTIPRSTPSHRSVTPFLGQQQQL
                     QSLVPLTPSALFGGANFNQSGNIADSSLSFTFTNSSNGPNLITTQTNSQALSQPIASSN
                     VHDNFMNNEITASKIDDGNNSKPLSPGWTDQTAYNAFGITTGMFNTTTMDDVYNYLFDD
                     EDTPPNPKKE"
     primer_bind     complement(8700..8717)
                     /label=M13 Forward
                     /note="In lacZ gene. Also called M13-F20 or M13 (-21)
                     Forward"
     primer_bind     complement(8700..8716)
                     /label=M13 fwd
                     /note="common sequencing primer, one of multiple similar
                     variants"
     primer_bind     complement(8709..8731)
                     /label=M13/pUC Forward
                     /note="In lacZ gene"
     primer_bind     complement(8925..8944)
                     /label=pRS-marker
                     /note="pRS vectors, use to sequence yeast selectable
                     marker"
     primer_bind     9044..9066
                     /label=pGEX 3'
                     /note="pGEX vectors, reverse primer"
ORIGIN
        1 gacgaaaggg cctcgtgata cgcctatttt tataggttaa tgtcatgata ataatggttt
       61 cttagacgtc aggtggcact tttcggggaa atgtgcgcgg aacccctatt tgtttatttt
      121 tctaaataca ttcaaatatg tatccgctca tgagacaata accctgataa atgcttcaat
      181 aatattgaaa aaggaagagt atgagtattc aacatttccg tgtcgccctt attccctttt
      241 ttgcggcatt ttgccttcct gtttttgctc acccagaaac gctggtgaaa gtaaaagatg
      301 ctgaagatca gttgggtgca cgagtgggtt acatcgaact ggatctcaac agcggtaaga
      361 tccttgagag ttttcgcccc gaagaacgtt ttccaatgat gagcactttt aaagttctgc
      421 tatgtggcgc ggtattatcc cgtattgacg ccgggcaaga gcaactcggt cgccgcatac
      481 actattctca gaatgacttg gttgagtact caccagtcac agaaaagcat cttacggatg
      541 gcatgacagt aagagaatta tgcagtgctg ccataaccat gagtgataac actgcggcca
      601 acttacttct gacaacgatc ggaggaccga aggagctaac cgcttttttg cacaacatgg
      661 gggatcatgt aactcgcctt gatcgttggg aaccggagct gaatgaagcc ataccaaacg
      721 acgagcgtga caccacgatg cctgtagcaa tggcaacaac gttgcgcaaa ctattaactg
      781 gcgaactact tactctagct tcccggcaac aattaataga ctggatggag gcggataaag
      841 ttgcaggacc acttctgcgc tcggcccttc cggctggctg gtttattgct gataaatctg
      901 gagccggtga gcgtgggtct cgcggtatca ttgcagcact ggggccagat ggtaagccct
      961 cccgtatcgt agttatctac acgacgggga gtcaggcaac tatggatgaa cgaaatagac
     1021 agatcgctga gataggtgcc tcactgatta agcattggta actgtcagac caagtttact
     1081 catatatact ttagattgat ttaaaacttc atttttaatt taaaaggatc taggtgaaga
     1141 tcctttttga taatctcatg accaaaatcc cttaacgtga gttttcgttc cactgagcgt
     1201 cagaccccgt agaaaagatc aaaggatctt cttgagatcc tttttttctg cgcgtaatct
     1261 gctgcttgca aacaaaaaaa ccaccgctac cagcggtggt ttgtttgccg gatcaagagc
     1321 taccaactct ttttccgaag gtaactggct tcagcagagc gcagatacca aatactgtcc
     1381 ttctagtgta gccgtagtta ggccaccact tcaagaactc tgtagcaccg cctacatacc
     1441 tcgctctgct aatcctgtta ccagtggctg ctgccagtgg cgataagtcg tgtcttaccg
     1501 ggttggactc aagacgatag ttaccggata aggcgcagcg gtcgggctga acggggggtt
     1561 cgtgcacaca gcccagcttg gagcgaacga cctacaccga actgagatac ctacagcgtg
     1621 agctatgaga aagcgccacg cttcccgaag ggagaaaggc ggacaggtat ccggtaagcg
     1681 gcagggtcgg aacaggagag cgcacgaggg agcttccagg gggaaacgcc tggtatcttt
     1741 atagtcctgt cgggtttcgc cacctctgac ttgagcgtcg atttttgtga tgctcgtcag
     1801 gggggcggag cctatggaaa aacgccagca acgcggcctt tttacggttc ctggcctttt
     1861 gctggccttt tgctcacatg ttctttcctg cgttatcccc tgattctgtg gataaccgta
     1921 ttaccgcctt tgagtgagct gataccgctc gccgcagccg aacgaccgag cgcagcgagt
     1981 cagtgagcga ggaagcggaa gagcgcccaa tacgcaaacc gcctctcccc gcgcgttggc
     2041 cgattcatta atgcagctgg cacgacaggt ttcccgactg gaaagcgggc agtgagcgca
     2101 acgcaattaa tgtgagttag ctcactcatt aggcacccca ggctttacac tttatgcttc
     2161 cggctcgtat gttgtgtgga attgtgagcg gataacaatt tcacacagga aacagctatg
     2221 accatgatta cgaattctat attctaaaaa cacaaatgat acttctaaaa aaaaatcatg
     2281 aatggcatca actctgaatc aaatctttgc agatgcacct acttctcatt tccactgtca
     2341 catcattttt ccagatctcg ctgcctgtta tgtggcccac aaaccaagac acgttttatg
     2401 gccattaaag ctggctgatc gtcgccaaac accaaataca taatgaatat gtacacattc
     2461 gagaaagaag cgatcaaaga agcgtcttcg ggcggagtag gagaatgcgg aggagaagga
     2521 gaacgagctg atctagtatc tctccacaat ccaatgccaa ctgaccaact ggccatattc
     2581 ggagcaattt gaagccaatt tccatcgcct ggcgatcgct ccattcttgg ctatatgttt
     2641 ttcaccgtta cccggggcca ttttcaaaga ctcgtcggca agataagatt gtgtcactcg
     2701 ctgtctctct tcatttgtcg aagaatgctg aggaatttcg cgatgacgtc ggcgagtatt
     2761 ttgaagaatg agaataattt gtatttatac gaaaatcagt tagtggaatt ttctacaaaa
     2821 acatgttatc tatagataat tttgttgcaa aatatgttga ctatgacaaa gattgtatgt
     2881 atataccttt aatgtattct cattttctta tgtatttata atggcaatga tgatactgat
     2941 gatattttaa gatgatgcca gaccaaaagg cttgaatttc tgcgtctttt gccgaacgca
     3001 gtgcatgtgc aattgttgtt ttttggaata ttcaattttc ggactgtccg ctttgatttc
     3061 agtttcttgg cttattcaaa aagcaaagta aagccaaaaa agcgagatgg caataccaaa
     3121 tgcggcaaaa cggtagtgga aggaaagggg tgcggggcag cggaaggaag ggtggggcgg
     3181 ggcgtggcgg ggtctgtggc tgggcgcgac gtcaccgacg ttggagccac tcctttgacc
     3241 atgtgtgcgt gtgtgtatta ttcgtgtctc gccactcgcc ggttgttttt ttctttttat
     3301 gctgcgctct ctctagcgcc atctcgctta cgcatgctca acgcaccgca tgttgccgtt
     3361 tccttttatg cgtcattttg gctcgaaata ggcaattatt taaacaaaga ttagtcaacg
     3421 aaaacgctaa aataaataag tctacaatat ggttacttat tgccatgtgt gtgcagccaa
     3481 cgatagcaac aaaagcaaca acacaggtgg ctttccctct ttcacttttt gtttgcaagc
     3541 cgcgtgcgag caagacggca cgaccggcaa acgcaattac gctgacaaag agcagacgaa
     3601 gttttggcga aaaacatcaa ggcgcctgat acgaatgcat ttgcaataac aattgcgata
     3661 tttaatattg tttatgaagc tgtttgactt caaaacacac aaaaaaaaaa ataaaacaaa
     3721 ttatttgaaa gagaattagg aatcggacgc ttatcgttag ggtaacaaca agaaatgctt
     3781 actgagtcac agcctctgga aaactgccgc aagccagaga gagagagaaa aagagggaga
     3841 gcagcttaga ccgcatgtgc ttgtgtgtga ggcgtctctc tcttcgtctc tgttgcgcaa
     3901 acgcatagac tgcactgaaa aaatcgatta cctatttttt atgaatgaat atttgcacta
     3961 ttactattca aaactattaa gatagcaatc acattcaata gccaaatact ataccacctg
     4021 agcgatgcaa cgaaatgatc aatttgagca aaaatgctgc atatttagga cggcatcatt
     4081 atagaaatgc ttcttgctgt gtacttttct ctcgtctggc agctgtttcg ccgttattgt
     4141 taaaaccggc ttaagttagg tgtgttttct acgactagct agtgaatgcc ctactagaag
     4201 atgtgtgttg cacaaaatgt ccctggaata accaatttga agtgcagata gcagtaaacg
     4261 taagctaata tgaatattat ttaactgtaa tgttttaata tcgctggaca ttactaataa
     4321 acccactata aacacatgta catatgtatg ttttggcata caatgagtag ttggggaaaa
     4381 aatgtgtaaa agcaccgtga ccatcacagc ataaagataa ccagctgaag tatcgaatat
     4441 gagtaacccc caaattgaat cacatgccgc aactgatagg acccatggaa gtacactctt
     4501 catggcgata tacaagacac acacaagcac gaacacccag ttgcggagga aattctccgt
     4561 aaatgaaaac ccaatcggcg aacaattcat acccatatat ggtaaaagtt ttgaacgcga
     4621 cttgagagcg gagagcattg cggctgataa ggttttagcg ctaagcgggc tttataaaac
     4681 gggctgcggg accagttttc atatcactac cgtttgagtt cttgtgctgt gtggatactc
     4741 ctcccgacac aaagccgctc catcagccag cagtcgtcta atccagagac cccggatccc
     4801 aacatgaagc tactgtcttc tatcgaacaa gcatgcgata tttgccgact taaaaagctc
     4861 aagtgctcca aagaaaaacc gaagtgcgcc aagtgtctga agaacaactg ggagtgtcgc
     4921 tactctccca aaaccaaaag gtctccgctg actagggcac atctgacaga agtggaatca
     4981 aggctagaaa gactggaaca gctatttcta ctgatttttc ctcgagaaga ccttgacatg
     5041 attttgaaaa tggattcttt acaggatata aaagcattgt taacaggatt atttgtacaa
     5101 gataatgtga ataaagatgc cgtcacagat agattggctt cagtggagac tgatatgcct
     5161 ctaacattga gacagcatag aataagtgcg acatcatcat cggaagagag tagtaacaaa
     5221 ggtcaaagac agttgactgt atcgattgac tcggcagctc atcatgataa ctccacaatt
     5281 ccgttggatt ttatgcccag ggatgctctt catggatttg attggtctga agaggatgac
     5341 atgtcggatg gcttgccctt cctgaaaacg gaccccaaca ataatgggtt ctttggcgac
     5401 ggttctctct tatgtattct tcgatctatt ggctttaaac cggaaaatta cacgaactct
     5461 aacgttaaca ggctcccgac catgattacg gatagataca cgttggcttc tagatccaca
     5521 acatcccgtt tacttcaaag ttatctcaat aattttcacc cctactgccc tatcgtgcac
     5581 tcaccgacgc taatgatgtt gtataataac cagattgaaa tcgcgtcgaa ggatcaatgg
     5641 caaatccttt ttaactgcat attagccatt ggagcctggt gtatagaggg ggaatctact
     5701 gatatagatg ttttttacta tcaaaatgct aaatctcatt tgacgagcaa ggtcttcgag
     5761 tcaggttcca taattttggt gacagcccta catcttctgt cgcgatatac acagtggagg
     5821 cagaaaacaa atactagcta taattttcac agcttttcca taagaatggc catatcattg
     5881 ggcttgaata gggacctccc ctcgtccttc agtgatagca gcattctgga acaaagacgc
     5941 cgaatttggt ggtctgtcta ctcttgggag atccaattgt ccctgcttta tggtcgatcc
     6001 atccagcttt ctcagaatac aatctccttc ccttcttctg tcgacgatgt gcagcgtacc
     6061 acaacaggtc ccaccatata tcatggcatc attgaaacag caaggctctt acaagttttc
     6121 acaaaaatct atgaactaga caaaacagta actgcagaaa aaagtcctat atgtgcaaaa
     6181 aaatgcttga tgatttgtaa tgagattgag gaggtttcga gacaggcacc aaagttttta
     6241 caaatggata tttccaccac cgctctaacc aatttgttga aggaacaccc ttggctatcc
     6301 tttacaagat tcgaactgaa gtggaaacag ttgtctctta tcatttatgt attaagagat
     6361 tttttcacta attttaccca gaaaaagtca caactagaac aggatcaaaa tgatcatcaa
     6421 agttatgaag ttaaacgatg ctccatcatg ttaagcgatg cagcacaaag aactgttatg
     6481 tctgtaagta gctatatgga caatcataat gtcaccccat attttgcctg gaattgttct
     6541 tattacttgt tcaatgcagt cctagtaccc ataaagactc tactctcaaa ctcaaaatcg
     6601 aatgctgaga ataacgagac cgcacaatta ttacaacaaa ttaacactgt tctgatgcta
     6661 ttaaaaaaac tggccacttt taaaatccag acttgtgaaa aatacattca agtactggaa
     6721 gaggtatgtg cgccgtttct gttatcacag tgtgcaatcc cattaccgca tatcagttat
     6781 aacaatagta atggtagcgc cattaaaaat attgtcggtt ctgcaactat cgcccaatac
     6841 cctactcttc cggaggaaaa tgtcaacaat atcagtgtta aatatgtttc tcctggctca
     6901 gtagggcctt cacctgtgcc attgaaatca ggagcaagtt tcagtgatct agtcaagctg
     6961 ttatctaacc gtccaccctc tcgtaactct ccagtgacaa taccaagaag cacaccttcg
     7021 catcgctcag tcacgccttt tctagggcaa cagcaacagc tgcaatcatt agtgccactg
     7081 accccgtctg ctttgtttgg tggcgccaat tttaatcaaa gtgggaatat tgctgatagc
     7141 tcattgtcct tcactttcac taacagtagc aacggtccga acctcataac aactcaaaca
     7201 aattctcaag cgctttcaca accaattgcc tcctctaacg ttcatgataa cttcatgaat
     7261 aatgaaatca cggctagtaa aattgatgat ggtaataatt caaaaccact gtcacctggt
     7321 tggacggacc aaactgcgta taacgcgttt ggaatcacta cagggatgtt taataccact
     7381 acaatggatg atgtatataa ctatctattc gatgatgaag ataccccacc aaacccaaaa
     7441 aaagagtaag cggccgcgtt aaccgatccg tcgaccatga agatcaagat cattgccccg
     7501 ccagagcgca agtactctgt ctggatcggt ggctccatcc tggcttcgct gtccaccttc
     7561 cagcagatgt ggatctccaa gcaggagtac gacgagtccg gcccctccat tgtgcaccgc
     7621 aagtgcttct aagaaggatc gcttgtctgg gcaagaggat caggatcggg atggtcttga
     7681 ttctgctgga ggaggaggag gagaagtcga ggaagcagca gcgaaagtgc aagtgcgagt
     7741 ggtggaagtt tggagtgcag cacaacaaaa tcaacaacaa caccaactac aagatgaaaa
     7801 gagcggaacc acctgcacac catcatcact atcatcatcg ttttgggcgc atgttgtgtg
     7861 gttccagcgt attaatataa ttaatttatt ccacatgaga tatgatatga tatactatgt
     7921 attttttgtt ttttttttat ttgtaaacct ttaatataac aagaactaca aaaaatgaaa
     7981 atgagcgaaa atgcatattc tgccattcca cacacacacc aacaacaccc aacacacgca
     8041 cacccacaag cttacacaca cacattcgcg gcatgacaag gacatcaaga taaagaagaa
     8101 cttaaagaag atatttccca aagcgcaaaa agaacacaca cacattgcaa aacacaaaca
     8161 acacactagc gttttgtaca attcgtcagc aaccttatgt attatttttt aattatgatg
     8221 taattataaa caaagtgaaa caaaaatatg aaaacaaaaa ggaaaatcaa atctgtcttc
     8281 tctttctccc gctctcctcg ctctctgctg ctaacctcgc cctctcctct ctcatctttt
     8341 tgtctgtctc tcttccacat ttttgccggc cggcaaaata ataacccaca cacactcaca
     8401 cttggctgca gtttcgcgtg cgatattcac acacattcaa gcatacaagc atacatacat
     8461 atgtattttt tttttatttg tacacttttc taattgcatg cgtatcgatt gataagttta
     8521 cgcctgaaaa tgttaattaa aatgtgaaaa tgcaactgaa aaactgatga aatgaaacaa
     8581 caacaagcga acaatttgct acatgtgtat tgtctaacaa ccgttactgc aacggttgct
     8641 tcggaaaagg gtgaagagga agagggcacg aggtcgacct gcaggcatgc aagcttggca
     8701 ctggccgtcg ttttacaacg tcgtgactgg gaaaaccctg gcgttaccca acttaatcgc
     8761 cttgcagcac atcccccttt cgccagctgg cgtaatagcg aagaggcccg caccgatcgc
     8821 ccttcccaac agttgcgcag cctgaatggc gaatggcgcc tgatgcggta ttttctcctt
     8881 acgcatctgt gcggtatttc acaccgcata tggtgcactc tcagtacaat ctgctctgat
     8941 gccgcatagt taagccagcc ccgacacccg ccaacacccg ctgacgcgcc ctgacgggct
     9001 tgtctgctcc cggcatccgc ttacagacaa gctgtgaccg tctccgggag ctgcatgtgt
     9061 cagaggtttt caccgtcatc accgaaacgc gcga
//
