Features (pLannotate 1.2.2; 14 found; start..end, strand, type, name):
   1867..4512    +  CDS            GAL4: GAL4 transcriptional activator; Saccharomyces cerevisiae GAL4
   4597..4692    +  CDS            ACT_DICVI: Experimental evidence at transcript level: Swiss-Prot protein existence level 2. Actins are highly conserved proteins that are involved in various types of cell motility and are ubiquitously expressed in all eukaryotic cells. From Dictyocaulus viviparus (Bovine lungworm).
   5736..5759    +  misc_feature   MCS (fragment): pUC18/19 multiple cloning site
   5762..5916    +  CDS            lacZα (fragment): LacZα fragment of β-galactosidase; lacZ fragment
   5922..6021    -  misc_feature   bom (fragment): basis of mobility region from pBR322
   6123..6158    -  CDS            rop (fragment): Rop protein, which maintains plasmids at low copy number; rop
   6253..6357    +  promoter       AmpR promoter: bla
   6358..7218    +  CDS            AmpR: β-lactamase; bla; confers resistance to ampicillin, carbenicillin, and related antibiotics
   7389..7977    +  rep_origin     ori: high-copy-number ColE1/pMB1/pBR322/pUC origin of replication
   8160..8252    +  CDS            lacI (fragment): lac repressor; lacI; The lac repressor binds to the lac operator to inhibit transcription in E. coli. This inhibition can be relieved by adding lactose or isopropyl-β-D-thiogalactopyranoside (IPTG).
   8265..8286    +  protein_bind   CAP binding site: CAP binding activates transcription in the presence of cAMP. E. coli catabolite activator protein
   8301..8331    +  promoter       lac promoter: promoter for the E. coli lac operon
   8339..8355    +  protein_bind   lac operator: The lac repressor binds to the lac operator to inhibit transcription in E. coli. This inhibition can be relieved by adding lactose or isopropyl-β-D-thiogalactopyranoside (IPTG). lac repressor encoded by lacI
   8433..1853    +  promoter       Ac5 promoter (across the origin): Drosophila melanogaster actin 5C promoter
>Addgene plasmid #24344 | pAC-GAL4 | addgene full sequence | sequence record 230397 | Addgene NGS Result
GATGATATTTTAAGATGATGCCAGACCAAAAGGCTTGAATTTCTGCGTCTTTTGCCGAACGCAGTGCATG
TGCAATTGTTGTTTTTTGGAATATTCAATTTTCGGACTGTCCGCTTTGATTTCAGTTTCTTGGCTTATTC
AAAAAGCAAAGTAAAGCCAAAAAAGCGAGATGGCAATACCAAATGCGGCAAAACGGTAGTGGAAGGAAAG
GGGTGCGGGGCAGCGGAAGGAAGGGTGGGGCGGGGCGTGGCGGGGTCTGTGGCTGGGCGCGACGTCACCG
ACGTTGGAGCCACTCCTTTGACCATGTGTGCGTGTGTGTATTATTCGTGTCTCGCCACTCGCCGGTTGTT
TTTTTCTTTTTATGCTGCGCTCTCTCTAGCGCCATCTCGCTTACGCATGCTCAACGCACCGCATGTTGCC
GTTTCCTTTTATGCGTCATTTTGGCTCGAAATAGGCAATTATTTAAACAAAGATTAGTCAACGAAAACGC
TAAAATAAATAAGTCTACAATATGGTTACTTATTGCCATGTGTGTGCAGCCAACGATAGCAACAAAAGCA
ACAACACAGGTGGCTTTCCCTCTTTCACTTTTTGTTTGCAAGCCGCGTGCGAGCAAGACGGCACGACCGG
CAAACGCAATTACGCTGACAAAGAGCAGACGAAGTTTTGGCGAAAAACATCAAGGCGCCTGATACGAATG
CATTTGCAATAACAATTGCGATATTTAATATTGTTTATGAAGCTGTTTGACTTCAAAACACACAAAAAAA
AAAATAAAACAAATTATTTGAAAGAGAATTAGGAATCGGACGCTTATCGTTAGGGTAACAACAAGAAATG
CTTACTGAGTCACAGCCTCTGGAAAACTGCCGCAAGCCAGAGAGAGAGAGAAAAAGAGGGAGAGCAGCTT
AGACCGCATGTGCTTGTGTGTGAGGCGTCTCTCTCTTCGTCTCTGTTGCGCAAACGCATAGACTGCACTG
AAAAAATCGATTACCTATTTTTTATGAATGAATATTTGCACTATTACTATTCAAAACTATTAAGATAGCA
ATCACATTCAATAGCCAAATACTATACCACCTGAGCGATGCAACGAAATGATCAATTTGAGCAAAAATGC
TGCATATTTAGGACGGCATCATTATAGAAATGCTTCTTGCTGTGTACTTTTCTCTCGTCTGGCAGCTGTT
TCGCCGTTATTGTTAAAACCGGCTTAAGTTAGGTGTGTTTTCTACGACTAGCTAGTGAATGCCCTACTAG
AAGATGTGTGTTGCACAAAATGTCCCTGGAATAACCAATTTGAAGTGCAGATAGCAGTAAACGTAAGCTA
ATATGAATATTATTTAACTGTAATGTTTTAATATCGCTGGACATTACTAATAAACCCACTATAAACACAT
GTACATATGTATGTTTTGGCATACAATGAGTAGTTGGGGAAAAAATGTGTAAAAGCACCGTGACCATCAC
AGCATAAAGATAACCAGCTGAAGTATCGAATATGAGTAACCCCCAAATTGAATCACATGCCGCAACTGAT
AGGACCCATGGAAGTACACTCTTCATGGCGATATACAAGACACACACAAGCACGAACACCCAGTTGCGGA
GGAAATTCTCCGTAAATGAAAACCCAATCGGCGAACAATTCATACCCATATATGGTAAAAGTTTTGAACG
CGACTTGAGAGCGGAGAGCATTGCGGCTGATAAGGTTTTAGCGCTAAGCGGGCTTTATAAAACGGGCTGC
GGGACCAGTTTTCATATCACTACCGTTTGAGTTCTTGTGCTGTGTGGATACTCCTCCCGACACAAAGCCG
CTCCATCAGCCAGCAGTCGTCTAATCCAGAGACCCCGGATCCCAACATGAAGCTACTGTCTTCTATCGAA
CAAGCATGCGATATTTGCCGACTTAAAAAGCTCAAGTGCTCCAAAGAAAAACCGAAGTGCGCCAAGTGTC
TGAAGAACAACTGGGAGTGTCGCTACTCTCCCAAAACCAAAAGGTCTCCGCTGACTAGGGCACATCTGAC
AGAAGTGGAATCAAGGCTAGAAAGACTGGAACAGCTATTTCTACTGATTTTTCCTCGAGAAGACCTTGAC
ATGATTTTGAAAATGGATTCTTTACAGGATATAAAAGCATTGTTAACAGGATTATTTGTACAAGATAATG
TGAATAAAGATGCCGTCACAGATAGATTGGCTTCAGTGGAGACTGATATGCCTCTAACATTGAGACAGCA
TAGAATAAGTGCGACATCATCATCGGAAGAGAGTAGTAACAAAGGTCAAAGACAGTTGACTGTATCGATT
GACTCGGCAGCTCATCATGATAACTCCACAATTCCGTTGGATTTTATGCCCAGGGATGCTCTTCATGGAT
TTGATTGGTCTGAAGAGGATGACATGTCGGATGGCTTGCCCTTCCTGAAAACGGACCCCAACAATAATGG
GTTCTTTGGCGACGGTTCTCTCTTATGTATTCTTCGATCTATTGGCTTTAAACCGGAAAATTACACGAAC
TCTAACGTTAACAGGCTCCCGACCATGATTACGGATAGATACACGTTGGCTTCTAGATCCACAACATCCC
GTTTACTTCAAAGTTATCTCAATAATTTTCACCCCTACTGCCCTATCGTGCACTCACCGACGCTAATGAT
GTTGTATAATAACCAGATTGAAATCGCGTCGAAGGATCAATGGCAAATCCTTTTTAACTGCATATTAGCC
ATTGGAGCCTGGTGTATAGAGGGGGAATCTACTGATATAGATGTTTTTTACTATCAAAATGCTAAATCTC
ATTTGACGAGCAAGGTCTTCGAGTCAGGTTCCATAATTTTGGTGACAGCCCTACATCTTCTGTCGCGATA
TACACAGTGGAGGCAGAAAACAAATACTAGCTATAATTTTCACAGCTTTTCCATAAGAATGGCCATATCA
TTGGGCTTGAATAGGGACCTCCCCTCGTCCTTCAGTGATAGCAGCATTCTGGAACAAAGACGCCGAATTT
GGTGGTCTGTCTACTCTTGGGAGATCCAATTGTCCCTGCTTTATGGTCGATCCATCCAGCTTTCTCAGAA
TACAATCTCCTTCCCTTCTTCTGTCGACGATGTGCAGCGTACCACAACAGGTCCCACCATATATCATGGC
ATCATTGAAACAGCAAGGCTCTTACAAGTTTTCACAAAAATCTATGAACTAGACAAAACAGTAACTGCAG
AAAAAAGTCCTATATGTGCAAAAAAATGCTTGATGATTTGTAATGAGATTGAGGAGGTTTCGAGACAGGC
ACCAAAGTTTTTACAAATGGATATTTCCACCACCGCTCTAACCAATTTGTTGAAGGAACACCCTTGGCTA
TCCTTTACAAGATTCGAACTGAAGTGGAAACAGTTGTCTCTTATCATTTATGTATTAAGAGATTTTTTCA
CTAATTTTACCCAGAAAAAGTCACAACTAGAACAGGATCAAAATGATCATCAAAGTTATGAAGTTAAACG
ATGCTCCATCATGTTAAGCGATGCAGCACAAAGAACTGTTATGTCTGTAAGTAGCTATATGGACAATCAT
AATGTCACCCCATATTTTGCCTGGAATTGTTCTTATTACTTGTTCAATGCAGTCCTAGTACCCATAAAGA
CTCTACTCTCAAACTCAAAATCGAATGCTGAGAATAACGAGACCGCACAATTATTACAACAAATTAACAC
TGTTCTGATGCTATTAAAAAAACTGGCCACTTTTAAAATCCAGACTTGTGAAAAATACATTCAAGTACTG
GAAGAGGTATGTGCGCCGTTTCTGTTATCACAGTGTGCAATCCCATTACCGCATATCAGTTATAACAATA
GTAATGGTAGCGCCATTAAAAATATTGTCGGTTCTGCAACTATCGCCCAATACCCTACTCTTCCGGAGGA
AAATGTCAACAATATCAGTGTTAAATATGTTTCTCCTGGCTCAGTAGGGCCTTCACCTGTGCCATTGAAA
TCAGGAGCAAGTTTCAGTGATCTAGTCAAGCTGTTATCTAACCGTCCACCCTCTCGTAACTCTCCAGTGA
CAATACCAAGAAGCACACCTTCGCATCGCTCAGTCACGCCTTTTCTAGGGCAACAGCAACAGCTGCAATC
ATTAGTGCCACTGACCCCGTCTGCTTTGTTTGGTGGCGCCAATTTTAATCAAAGTGGGAATATTGCTGAT
AGCTCATTGTCCTTCACTTTCACTAACAGTAGCAACGGTCCGAACCTCATAACAACTCAAACAAATTCTC
AAGCGCTTTCACAACCAATTGCCTCCTCTAACGTTCATGATAACTTCATGAATAATGAAATCACGGCTAG
TAAAATTGATGATGGTAATAATTCAAAACCACTGTCACCTGGTTGGACGGACCAAACTGCGTATAACGCG
TTTGGAATCACTACAGGGATGTTTAATACCACTACAATGGATGATGTATATAACTATCTATTCGATGATG
AAGATACCCCACCAAACCCAAAAAAAGAGTAAGCGGCCGCGTTAACCGATCCGTCGACCATGAAGATCAA
GATCATTGCCCCGCCAGAGCGCAAGTACTCTGTCTGGATCGGTGGCTCCATCCTGGCTTCGCTGTCCACC
TTCCAGCAGATGTGGATCTCCAAGCAGGAGTACGACGAGTCCGGCCCCTCCATTGTGCACCGCAAGTGCT
TCTAAGAAGGATCGCTTGTCTGGGCAAGAGGATCAGGATCGGGATGGTCTTGATTCTGCTGGAGGAGGAG
GAGGAGAAGTCGAGGAAGCAGCAGCGAAAGTGCAAGTGCGAGTGGTGGAAGTTTGGAGTGCAGCACAACA
AAATCAACAACAACACCAACTACAAGATGAAAAGAGCGGAACCACCTGCACACCATCATCACTATCATCA
TCGTTTTGGGCGCATGTTGTGTGGTTCCAGCGTATTAATATAATTAATTTATTCCACATGAGATATGATA
TGATATACTATGTATTTTTTGTTTTTTTTTTATTTGTAAACCTTTAATATAACAAGAACTACAAAAAATG
AAAATGAGCGAAAATGCATATTCTGCCATTCCACACACACACCAACAACACCCAACACACGCACACCCAC
AAGCTTACACACACACATTCGCGGCATGACAAGGACATCAAGATAAAGAAGAACTTAAAGAAGATATTTC
CCAAAGCGCAAAAAGAACACACACACATTGCAAAACACAAACAACACACTAGCGTTTTGTACAATTCGTC
AGCAACCTTATGTATTATTTTTTAATTATGATGTAATTATAAACAAAGTGAAACAAAAATATGAAAACAA
AAAGGAAAATCAAATCTGTCTTCTCTTTCTCCCGCTCTCCTCGCTCTCTGCTGCTAACCTCGCCCTCTCC
TCTCTCATCTTTTTGTCTGTCTCTCTTCCACATTTTTGCCGGCCGGCAAAATAATAACCCACACACACTC
ACACTTGGCTGCAGTTTCGCGTGCGATATTCACACACATTCAAGCATACAAGCATACATACATATGTATT
TTTTTTTTATTTGTACACTTTTCTAATTGCATGCGTATCGATTGATAAGTTTACGCCTGAAAATGTTAAT
TAAAATGTGAAAATGCAACTGAAAAACTGATGAAATGAAACAACAACAAGCGAACAATTTGCTACATGTG
TATTGTCTAACAACCGTTACTGCAACGGTTGCTTCGGAAAAGGGTGAAGAGGAAGAGGGCACGAGGTCGA
CCTGCAGGCATGCAAGCTTGGCACTGGCCGTCGTTTTACAACGTCGTGACTGGGAAAACCCTGGCGTTAC
CCAACTTAATCGCCTTGCAGCACATCCCCCTTTCGCCAGCTGGCGTAATAGCGAAGAGGCCCGCACCGAT
CGCCCTTCCCAACAGTTGCGCAGCCTGAATGGCGAATGGCGCCTGATGCGGTATTTTCTCCTTACGCATC
TGTGCGGTATTTCACACCGCATATGGTGCACTCTCAGTACAATCTGCTCTGATGCCGCATAGTTAAGCCA
GCCCCGACACCCGCCAACACCCGCTGACGCGCCCTGACGGGCTTGTCTGCTCCCGGCATCCGCTTACAGA
CAAGCTGTGACCGTCTCCGGGAGCTGCATGTGTCAGAGGTTTTCACCGTCATCACCGAAACGCGCGAGAC
GAAAGGGCCTCGTGATACGCCTATTTTTATAGGTTAATGTCATGATAATAATGGTTTCTTAGACGTCAGG
TGGCACTTTTCGGGGAAATGTGCGCGGAACCCCTATTTGTTTATTTTTCTAAATACATTCAAATATGTAT
CCGCTCATGAGACAATAACCCTGATAAATGCTTCAATAATATTGAAAAAGGAAGAGTATGAGTATTCAAC
ATTTCCGTGTCGCCCTTATTCCCTTTTTTGCGGCATTTTGCCTTCCTGTTTTTGCTCACCCAGAAACGCT
GGTGAAAGTAAAAGATGCTGAAGATCAGTTGGGTGCACGAGTGGGTTACATCGAACTGGATCTCAACAGC
GGTAAGATCCTTGAGAGTTTTCGCCCCGAAGAACGTTTTCCAATGATGAGCACTTTTAAAGTTCTGCTAT
GTGGCGCGGTATTATCCCGTATTGACGCCGGGCAAGAGCAACTCGGTCGCCGCATACACTATTCTCAGAA
TGACTTGGTTGAGTACTCACCAGTCACAGAAAAGCATCTTACGGATGGCATGACAGTAAGAGAATTATGC
AGTGCTGCCATAACCATGAGTGATAACACTGCGGCCAACTTACTTCTGACAACGATCGGAGGACCGAAGG
AGCTAACCGCTTTTTTGCACAACATGGGGGATCATGTAACTCGCCTTGATCGTTGGGAACCGGAGCTGAA
TGAAGCCATACCAAACGACGAGCGTGACACCACGATGCCTGTAGCAATGGCAACAACGTTGCGCAAACTA
TTAACTGGCGAACTACTTACTCTAGCTTCCCGGCAACAATTAATAGACTGGATGGAGGCGGATAAAGTTG
CAGGACCACTTCTGCGCTCGGCCCTTCCGGCTGGCTGGTTTATTGCTGATAAATCTGGAGCCGGTGAGCG
TGGGTCTCGCGGTATCATTGCAGCACTGGGGCCAGATGGTAAGCCCTCCCGTATCGTAGTTATCTACACG
ACGGGGAGTCAGGCAACTATGGATGAACGAAATAGACAGATCGCTGAGATAGGTGCCTCACTGATTAAGC
ATTGGTAACTGTCAGACCAAGTTTACTCATATATACTTTAGATTGATTTAAAACTTCATTTTTAATTTAA
AAGGATCTAGGTGAAGATCCTTTTTGATAATCTCATGACCAAAATCCCTTAACGTGAGTTTTCGTTCCAC
TGAGCGTCAGACCCCGTAGAAAAGATCAAAGGATCTTCTTGAGATCCTTTTTTTCTGCGCGTAATCTGCT
GCTTGCAAACAAAAAAACCACCGCTACCAGCGGTGGTTTGTTTGTCGGATCAAGAGCTACCAACTCTTTT
TCCGAAGGTAACTGGCTTCAGCAGAGCGCAGATACCAAATACTGTTCTTCTAGTGTAGCCGTAGTTAGGC
CACCACTTCAAGAACTCTGTAGCACCGCCTACATACCTCGCTCTGCTAATCCTGTTACCAGTGGCTGCTG
CCAGTGGCGATAAGTCGTGTCTTACCGGGTTGGACTCAAGACGATAGTTACCGGATAAGGCGCAGCGGTC
GGGCTGAACGGGGGGTTCGTGCACACAGCCCAGCTTGGAGCGAACGACCTACACCGAACTGAGATACCTA
CAGCGTGAGCTATGAGAAAGCGCCACGCTTCCCGAAGGGAGAAAGGCGGACAGGTATCCGGTAAGCGGCA
GGGTCGGAACAGGAGAGCGCACGAGGGAGCTTCCAGGGGGAAACGCCTGGTATCTTTATAGTCCTGTCGG
GTTTCGCCACCTCTGACTTGAGCGTCGATTTTTGTGATGCTCGTCAGGGGGGCGGAGCCTATGGAAAAAC
GCCAGCAACGCGGCCTTTTTACGGTTCCTGGCCTTTTGCTGGCCTTTTGCTCACATGTTCTTTCCTGCGT
TATCCCCTGATTCTGTGGATAACCGTATTACCGCCTTTGAGTGAGCTGATACCGCTCGCCGCAGCCGAAC
GACCGAGCGCAGCGAGTCAGTGAGCGAGGAAGCGGAAGAGCGCCCAATACGCAAACCGCCTCTCCCCGCG
CGTTGGCCGATTCATTAATGCAGCTGGCACGACAGGTTTCCCGACTGGAAAGCGGGCAGTGAGCGCAACG
CAATTAATGTGAGTTAGCTCACTCATTAGGCACCCCAGGCTTTACACTTTATGCTTCCGGCTCGTATGTT
GTGTGGAATTGTGAGCGGATAACAATTTCACACAGGAAACAGCTATGACATGATTACGAATTCTATATTC
TAAAAACACAAATGATACTTCTAAAAAAAAATCATGAATGGCATCAACTCTGAATCAAATCTTTGCAGAT
GCACCTACTTCTCATTTCCACTGTCACATCATTTTTCCAGATCTCGCTGCCTGTTATGTGGCCCACAAAC
CAAGACACGTTTTATGGCCATTAAAGCTGGCTGATCGTCGCCAAACACCAAATACATAATGAATATGTAC
ACATTCGAGAAAGAAGCGATCAAAGAAGCGTCTTCGGGCGGAGTAGGAGAATGCGGAGGAGAAGGAGAAC
GAGCTGATCTAGTATCTCTCCACAATCCAATGCCAACTGACCAACTGGCCATATTCGGAGCAATTTGAAG
CCAATTTCCATCGCCTGGCGATCGCTCCATTCTTGGCTATATGTTTTTCACCGTTACCCGGGGCCATTTT
CAAAGACTCGTCGGCAAGATAAGATTGTGTCACTCGCTGTCTCTCTTCATTTGTCGAAGAATGCTGAGGA
ATTTCGCGATGACGTCGGCGAGTATTTTGAAGAATGAGAATAATTTGTATTTATACGAAAATCAGTTAGT
GGAATTTTCTACAAAAACATGTTATCTATAGATAATTTTGTTGCAAAATATGTTGACTATGACAAAGATT
GTATGTATATACCTTTAATGTATTCTCATTTTCTTATGTATTTATAATGGCAATGATGATACT
