>Addgene plasmid #24344 | pAC-GAL4 | addgene partial sequence | sequence record 30090 | 24344 with AC5
CATGAAGCTACTGTCTTCTATCGAACAAGCATGCGATATTTGCCGACTTAAAAAGCTCAAGTGCTCCAAA
GAAAAACCGAAGTGCGCCAAGTGTCTGAAGAACAACTGGGAGTGTCGCTACTCTCCCAAAACCAAAAGGT
CTCCGCTGACTAGGGCACATCTGACAGAAGTGGAATCAAGGCTAGAAAGACTGGAACAGCTATTTCTACT
GATTTTTCCTCGAGAAGACCTTGACATGATTTTGAAAATGGATTCTTTACAGGATATAAAAGCATTGTTA
ACAGGATTATTTGTACAAGATAATGTGAATAAAGATGCCGTCACAGATAGATTGGCTTCAGTGGAGACTG
ATATGCCTCTAACATTGAGACAGCATAGAATAAGTGCGACATCATCATCGGAAGAGAGTAGTAACAAAGG
TCAAAGACAGTTGACTGTATCGATTGACTCGGCAGCTCATCATGATAACTCCACAATTCCGTTGGATTTT
ATGCCCAGGGATGCTCTTCATGGATTTGATTGGTCTGAAGAGGATGACATGTCGGATGGCTTGCCCTTCC
TGAAAACGGACCCCAACAATAATGGGTTCTTTGGCGACGGTTCTCTCTTATGTATTCTTCGATCTATTGG
C
